>Addgene plasmid #66691 | FUG-T2A-cre | addgene partial sequence | sequence record 116879 | EGFP-C 5'-CATGGTCCTGCTGGAGTTCGTG-3'
GACGAGCTGTACAAGGAGGGCAGAGGAAGTCTTCTAACATGCGGTGACGTGGAGGAGAATCCCGGCCCTA
GTACATCCAATTTACTGACCGTACACCAAAATTTGCCTGCATTACCGGTCGATGCAACGAGTGATGAGGT
TCGCAAGAACCTGATGGACATGTTCAGGGATCGCCAGGCGTTTTCTGAGCATACCTGGAAAATGCTTCTG
TCCGTTTGCCGGTCGTGGGCGGCATGGTGCAAGTTGAATAACCGGAAATGCTTTCCCGCAGAACCTGAAG
ATGTTCGCGATTATCTTCTATATCTTCAGGCGCGCGGTCTGGCAGTAAAAACTATCCAGCAACATTTGGG
CCAGCTAAACATGCTTCATCGTCGGTCCGGGCTGCCACGACCAAGTGACAGCAATGCTGTTTCACTGGTT
ATGCGGCGGATCCGAAAAGAAAACGTTGATGCCGGTGAACGTGCAAAACAGGCTCTAGCGTTCGAACGCA
CTGATTTCGACCAGGTTCGTTCACTCATGGAAAATAGCGATCGCTGCCAGGATATACGTAATCTGGCATT
TCTGGGGATTGCTTATAACACCCTGTTACGTATAGCCGAAATTGCCAGGATCAGGGTTAAAGATATCTCA
CGTACTGACGGTGGGAGAATGTTAATCCATATTGGCAGAACGAAAACGCTGG
