[The description below was written by a language model from this plasmid's Addgene catalogue record.]
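Description:
FUG-T2A-cre is a lentiviral transfer plasmid built on the FUGW backbone. It is maintained in bacteria under ampicillin selection, and the record names a recombination-deficient strain as the host, as is customary for vectors carrying repeated lentiviral LTR sequences. The copy number is listed as unknown. No feature table accompanies the entry, so the origin of replication, the LTRs, the packaging signal and any post-transcriptional elements are not individually documented here.

The insert is GFP-T2A-Cre, a single open reading frame in which green fluorescent protein is joined to Cre recombinase through a T2A self-cleaving peptide. Ribosomal skipping at the T2A sequence yields two separate proteins from one transcript, so GFP fluorescence marks the cells that also express Cre, without fusing the reporter to the enzyme. The record does not state the promoter. FUGW is generally known as a vector that drives GFP from the human ubiquitin C promoter, which would fit the stated aim of working in any cell type, but this is not confirmed by the fields given.

The stated purpose is to recombine floxed alleles in any cell. Packaged into lentiviral particles, the construct would deliver Cre to dividing or non-dividing cells, excising or rearranging loxP-flanked sequences while labelling the transduced cells green. The associated publication concerns Pten knock-out in newborn neurons, which is consistent with using the vector for sparse, fluorescently tagged conditional gene deletion in neural tissue followed by analysis of the labelled cells.
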