Addgene plasmid #66691: FUG-T2A-cre
Purpose: Recombine floxed alleles in any cell
Depositing lab: Bryan Luikart. Depositing organization: Dartmouth College and Medical School. Publication: Hyperactivity of newborn Pten knock-out neurons results from increased excitatory synaptic drive. Williams MR, DeSpenza T Jr, Li M, Gulledge AT, Luikart BW. J Neurosci. 2015 Jan 21;35(3):943-59. doi: 10.1523/JNEUROSCI.3144-14.2015. PubMed 25609613.
Backbone
  Vector backbone: FUGW
  Vector type: Lentiviral
Growth in bacteria
  Bacterial resistance: Ampicillin, 100 μg/mL
  Growth temperature: 37°C
  Growth strain: Stbl3
  Copy number: Unknown
Gene/Insert
  Gene/Insert name: GFP-T2A-Cre
Terms and licenses: Academic/Nonprofit Terms; Industry Terms: Not Available to Industry
How to cite: FUG-T2A-cre was a gift from Bryan Luikart (Addgene plasmid # 66691 ; http://n2t.net/addgene:66691 ; RRID:Addgene_66691)
